Addgene plasmid #157622: pTT3-SP-6xHis-PVR(FL)-FLAG
Purpose: Mammalian cell surface expression of His- and FLAG-tagged full-length protein for binding and signaling assays
Depositing lab: Chris Garcia. Depositing organization: Stanford University. Publication: A Human IgSF Cell-Surface Interactome Reveals a Complex Network of Protein-Protein Interactions. Wojtowicz WM, Vielmetter J, Fernandes RA, Siepe DH, Eastman CL, Chisholm GB, Cox S, Klock H, Anderson PW, Rue SM, Miller JJ, Glaser SM, Bragstad ML, Vance J, Lam AW, Lesley SA, Zinn K, Garcia KC. Cell. 2020 Aug 20;182(4):1027-1043.e17. doi: 10.1016/j.cell.2020.07.025. PubMed 32822567.
Backbone
  Vector backbone: pTT3
  Backbone size w/o insert (bp): 5982
  Vector type: Mammalian Expression
Growth in bacteria
  Bacterial resistance: Ampicillin, 100 μg/mL
  Growth temperature: 37°C
  Growth strain: DH5alpha
  Copy number: High Copy
Gene/Insert
  Gene/Insert name: PVR
  Species: H. sapiens (human)
  Insert size (bp): 1305
  Entrez Gene: PVR (a.k.a. CD155, HVED, NECL5, Necl-5, PVS, TAGE4)
  Promoter: CMV
  Tag / fusion protein: FLAG (C terminal on backbone); 6xHis (N terminal on backbone)
  Cloning method: Restriction Enzyme; 5′ cloning site GCGGCCGC (not destroyed); 3′ cloning site ACGCGT (not destroyed)
  Sequencing primers: 5′ TTGCCTTTCTCTCCACAGGT; 3′ CCCATATGTCCTTCCGAGTG
Resource information
  A portion of this plasmid was derived from a plasmid made by: synthesis by ThermoFisher
Terms and licenses: Academic/Nonprofit Terms; Industry Terms: Not Available to Industry
Depositor comments: Some plasmids in this collection may have an IS4-like element ISVsa5 family transposase upstream of the CMV promoter.
How to cite: pTT3-SP-6xHis-PVR(FL)-FLAG was a gift from Chris Garcia (Addgene plasmid # 157622 ; http://n2t.net/addgene:157622 ; RRID:Addgene_157622)
