[The description below was written by a language model from this plasmid's Addgene catalogue record and pLannotate feature annotations shown in this document.]
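Description:
pTT3-SP-6xHis-PVR(FL)-FLAG is a mammalian expression plasmid built on the pTT3 backbone for displaying full-length human PVR (also known as CD155 or Necl-5, the poliovirus receptor) on the cell surface. It is propagated in E. coli through a high-copy ColE1/pUC-type origin with ampicillin selection from the β-lactamase gene. The backbone also carries a fragment of the Epstein-Barr virus oriP, which can support episomal maintenance and improved transient expression in cells supplying EBNA1. No mammalian selection marker is annotated, which suggests transient use. Leftover lac promoter/operator and lacI fragments are cloning-vector remnants with no evident role in the design.

Expression is driven by the CMV immediate-early enhancer and promoter, followed by adenovirus-derived leader and splice sequences and a chimeric intron fragment that promote efficient processing of the transcript. The short hit to adenoviral terminal protein on the opposite strand probably reflects this adenoviral leader region rather than an intended coding sequence. The open reading frame starts with an immunoglobulin heavy chain signal peptide (the "SP" in the name). According to the catalogue entry an N-terminal 6xHis tag comes next, although the feature table does not annotate it separately. The PVR sequence, cloned between preserved NotI and MluI sites, is followed by a C-terminal FLAG tag and a rabbit β-globin polyadenylation signal. This arrangement should place the His tag on the extracellular end of the mature receptor and FLAG on the cytoplasmic tail.

The plasmid belongs to a collection made for mapping human immunoglobulin-superfamily cell-surface interactions and is intended for binding and signaling assays. The depositor notes that some plasmids in the collection may carry an IS4-like transposase insertion upstream of the CMV promoter; none is annotated here.
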