Features (pLannotate 1.2.2; 19 found; start..end, strand, type, name):
     21..1295    +  CDS            PVR: PVR_HUMAN - Also known as PVS. Experimental evidence at protein level: Swiss-Prot protein existence level 1. (Microbial infection) Is prevented to reach cell surface upon infection by Human cytomegalovirus /HHV-5, presumably to escape immune recognition of infected cell by NK cells. From Homo sapiens (Human).
   1305..1325    +  CDS            FLAG (fragment): FLAG® epitope tag, followed by an enterokinase cleavage site
   1382..1437    +  polyA_signal   β-globin poly(A) signal: rabbit β-globin polyadenylation signal (Gil and Proudfoot, 1987)
   1951..3632    -  rep_origin     oriP (fragment): Epstein-Barr virus oriP replication origin (Yates et al., 2000)
   3759..3863    +  promoter       AmpR promoter: bla
   3864..4724    +  CDS            AmpR: β-lactamase; bla; confers resistance to ampicillin, carbenicillin, and related antibiotics
   4895..5483    +  rep_origin     ori: high-copy-number ColE1/pMB1/pBR322/pUC origin of replication
   5666..5758    +  CDS            lacI (fragment): lac repressor; lacI; The lac repressor binds to the lac operator to inhibit transcription in E. coli. This inhibition can be relieved by adding lactose or isopropyl-β-D-thiogalactopyranoside (IPTG).
   5771..5792    +  protein_bind   CAP binding site: CAP binding activates transcription in the presence of cAMP. E. coli catabolite activator protein
   5807..5837    +  promoter       lac promoter: promoter for the E. coli lac operon
   5845..5861    +  protein_bind   lac operator: The lac repressor binds to the lac operator to inhibit transcription in E. coli. This inhibition can be relieved by adding lactose or isopropyl-β-D-thiogalactopyranoside (IPTG). lac repressor encoded by lacI
   5931..5947    +  promoter       tet promoter (fragment): E. coli promoter for tetracycline efflux protein gene
   5957..5982    -  CDS            bla(M) (fragment): β-lactamase lacking the signal sequence; bla(M); allows cytosolic expression of β-lactamase
   6156..6535    +  enhancer       CMV enhancer: human cytomegalovirus immediate early enhancer
   6537..6736    +  promoter       CMV promoter: human cytomegalovirus (CMV) immediate early promoter
   6804..6842    +  misc_feature   Ad SA (fragment): adenovirus major late transcript splice acceptor (Friedrich and Soriano, 1991)
   6875..7084    -  CDS            PTP (fragment): TERM_ADE02 - Experimental evidence at protein level: Swiss-Prot protein existence level 1. Protein covalently bound to the viral DNA that acts as a primer for viral genomic replication by DNA strand displacement. Assembles on the viral origin of replication in an initiation complex with viral polymerase, DBP, host NFIA and host POU2F1/OCT1. During initiation, the polymerase covalently couples the first dCTP with Ser- 580 of pTP. The terminal protein stimulates the template activity over 20 fold compared to protein-free templates. Neo-synthesized viral genomes are linked to two preterminal prot
   7115..7204    +  intron         chimeric intron (fragment): chimera between introns from adenovirus and immunoglobulin heavy chain genes
   7223..7269    +  CDS            IgH signal sequence (fragment): signal sequence from the mouse immunoglobulin heavy chain variable region
>Addgene plasmid #157622 | pTT3-SP-6xHis-PVR(FL)-FLAG | addgene full sequence | sequence record 382007 | Addgene NGS Result
GCGGCCGCGCTAGCGCCACCATGGCTAGAGCTATGGCTGCTGCTTGGCCTCTGCTGCTGGTTGCTCTGCT
GGTTCTTTCTTGGCCTCCACCTGGCTCTCACCACCACCATCACCATGGAACTGGGGATGTTGTGGTGCAG
GCTCCTACACAGGTGCCAGGCTTTCTGGGCGATTCTGTGACCCTGCCTTGCTACCTGCAAGTGCCCAACA
TGGAAGTGACCCACGTGTCCCAGCTGACATGGGCCAGACATGGCGAATCTGGCAGCATGGCCGTGTTTCA
CCAGACACAGGGCCCTAGCTACAGCGAGAGCAAGAGACTGGAATTCGTGGCCGCCAGACTGGGCGCTGAA
CTGAGAAATGCCAGCCTGAGAATGTTCGGCCTGAGAGTGGAAGATGAGGGCAACTACACCTGTCTGTTCG
TGACCTTTCCACAGGGCAGCAGAAGCGTGGACATCTGGCTGAGAGTGCTGGCCAAACCTCAGAATACCGC
CGAGGTGCAGAAAGTGCAGCTGACAGGCGAACCTGTGCCTATGGCCAGATGTGTGTCTACTGGTGGCAGA
CCTCCTGCTCAGATCACCTGGCATTCTGATCTCGGCGGCATGCCCAATACTTCTCAGGTGCCCGGATTCC
TGAGCGGCACAGTGACAGTGACAAGCCTGTGGATCCTGGTGCCTAGCTCTCAGGTGGACGGAAAGAACGT
GACCTGCAAGGTGGAACACGAGAGCTTCGAGAAGCCTCAGCTGCTGACCGTGAACCTGACCGTGTACTAT
CCTCCTGAGGTGTCCATCAGCGGCTACGACAACAACTGGTATCTGGGCCAGAACGAGGCCACACTGACCT
GCGACGCCAGAAGCAATCCTGAGCCTACCGGCTACAACTGGTCCACCACAATGGGCCCTCTGCCTCCATT
TGCTGTTGCTCAAGGCGCCCAGCTGCTCATCAGACCCGTGGACAAGCCCATCAACACAACCCTGATCTGC
AACGTGACAAACGCCCTGGGAGCCAGACAGGCTGAGCTGACAGTGCAAGTGAAAGAGGGACCTCCTAGCG
AGCACAGCGGCATCAGCAGAAACGCCATCATCTTTCTGGTGCTGGGCATCCTGGTGTTTCTGATCCTGCT
CGGCATCGGCATCTACTTCTACTGGTCCAAGTGCAGCCGGGAAGTGCTGTGGCATTGTCACCTGTGTCCT
AGCTCTACAGAGCATGCCAGCGCCTCTGCCAATGGCCATGTGTCTTATAGCGCCGTGTCCAGAGAGAACA
GCAGCTCCCAGGATCCTCAGACAGAGGGCACAAGAGGCAGCGACTACAAGGACGACGACGACAAGTAAAC
GCGTTCTAGACACGTGATTAATTAAGGATCCCCCGACCTCGACCTCTGGCTAATAAAGGAAATTTATTTT
CATTGCAATAGTGTGTTGGAATTTTTTGTGTCTCTCACTCGGAAGGACATATGGGAGGGCAAATCATTTG
GTCGAGATCCCTCGGAGATCTCTAGCTAGAGGATCGATCCCCGCCCCGGACGAACTAAACCTGACTACGA
CATCTCTGCCCCTTCTTCGCGGGGCAGTGCATGTAATCCCTTCAGTTGGTTGGTACAACTTGCCAACTGG
GCCCTGTTCCACATGTGACACGGGGGGGGACCAAACACAAAGGGGTTCTCTGACTGTAGTTGACATCCTT
ATAAATGGATGTGCACATTTGCCAACACTGAGTGGCTTTCATCCTGGAGCAGACTTTGCAGTCTGTGGAC
TGCAACACAACATTGCCTTTATGTGTAACTCTTGGCTGAAGCTCTTACACCAATGCTGGGGGACATGTAC
CTCCCAGGGGCCCAGGAAGACTACGGGAGGCTACACCAACGTCAATCAGAGGGGCCTGTGTAGCTACCGA
TAAGCGGACCCTCAAGAGGGCATTAGCAATAGTGTTTATAAGGCCCCCTTGTTAACCCTAAACGGGTAGC
ATATGCTTCCCGGGTAGTAGTATATACTATCCAGACTAACCCTAATTCAATAGCATATGTTACCCAACGG
GAAGCATATGCTATCGAATTAGGGTTAGTAAAAGGGTCCTAAGGAACAGCGATATCTCCCACCCCATGAG
CTGTCACGGTTTTATTTACATGGGGTCAGGATTCCACGAGGGTAGTGAACCATTTTAGTCACAAGGGCAG
TGGCTGAAGATCAAGGAGCGGGCAGTGAACTCTCCTGAATCTTCGCCTGCTTCTTCATTCTCCTTCGTTT
AGCTAATAGAATAACTGCTGAGTTGTGAACAGTAAGGTGTATGTGAGGTGCTCGAAAACAAGGTTTCAGG
TGACGCCCCCAGAATAAAATTTGGACGGGGGGTTCAGTGGTGGCATTGTGCTATGACACCAATATAACCC
TCACAAACCCCTTGGGCAATAAATACTAGTGTAGGAATGAAACATTCTGAATATCTTTAACAATAGAAAT
CCATGGGGTGGGGACAAGCCGTAAAGACTGGATGTCCATCTCACACGAATTTATGGCTATGGGCAACACA
TAATCCTAGTGCAATATGATACTGGGGTTATTAAGATGTGTCCCAGGCAGGGACCAAGACAGGTGAACCA
TGTTGTTACACTCTATTTGTAACAAGGGGAAAGAGAGTGGACGCCGACAGCAGCGGACTCCACTGGTTGT
CTCTAACACCCCCGAAAATTAAACGGGGCTCCACGCCAATGGGGCCCATAAACAAAGACAAGTGGCCACT
CTTTTTTTTGAAATTGTGGAGTGGGGGCACGCGTCAGCCCCCACACGCCGCCCTGCGGTTTTGGACTGTA
AAATAAGGGTGTAATAACTTGGCTGATTGTAACCCCGCTAACCACTGCGGTCAAACCACTTGCCCACAAA
ACCACTAATGGCACCCCGGGGAATACCTGCATAAGTAGGTGGGCGGGCCAAGATAGGGGCGCGATTGCTG
CGATCTGGAGGACAAATTACACACACTTGCGCCTGAGCGCCAAGCACAGGGTTGTTGGTCCTCATATTCA
CGAGGTCGCTGAGAGCACGGTGGGCTAATGTTGCCATGGGTAGCATATACTACCCAAATATCTGGATAGC
ATATGCTATCCTAATCTATATCTGGGTAGCATAGGCTATCCTAATCTATATCTGGGTAGCATATGCTATC
CTAATCTATATCTGGGTAGTATATGCTATCCTAATTTATATCTGGGTAGCATAGGCTATCCTAATCTATA
TCTGGGTAGCATATGCTATCCTAATCTATATCTGGGTAGTATATGCTATCCTAATCTGTATCCGGGTAGC
ATATGCTATCCTAATAGAGATTAGGGTAGTATATGCTATCCTAATTTATATCTGGGTAGCATATACTACC
CAAATATCTGGATAGCATATGCTATCCTAATCTATATCTGGGTAGCATATGCTATCCTAATCTATATCTG
GGTAGCATAGGCTATCCTAATCTATATCTGGGTAGCATATGCTATCCTAATCTATATCTGGGTAGTATAT
GCTATCCTAATTTATATCTGGGTAGCATAGGCTATCCTAATCTATATCTGGGTAGCATATGCTATCCTAA
TCTATATCTGGGTAGTATATGCTATCCTAATCTGTATCCGGGTAGCATATGCTATCCTCATGATAAGCTG
TCAAACATGAGAATTTTCTTGAAGACGAAAGGGCCTCGTGATACGCCTATTTTTATAGGTTAATGTCATG
ATAATAATGGTTTCTTAGACGTCAGGTGGCACTTTTCGGGGAAATGTGCGCGGAACCCCTATTTGTTTAT
TTTTCTAAATACATTCAAATATGTATCCGCTCATGAGACAATAACCCTGATAAATGCTTCAATAATATTG
AAAAAGGAAGAGTATGAGTATTCAACATTTCCGTGTCGCCCTTATTCCCTTTTTTGCGGCATTTTGCCTT
CCTGTTTTTGCTCACCCAGAAACGCTGGTGAAAGTAAAAGATGCTGAAGATCAGTTGGGTGCACGAGTGG
GTTACATCGAACTGGATCTCAACAGCGGTAAGATCCTTGAGAGTTTTCGCCCCGAAGAACGTTTTCCAAT
GATGAGCACTTTTAAAGTTCTGCTATGTGGCGCGGTATTATCCCGTGTTGACGCCGGGCAAGAGCAACTC
GGTCGCCGCATACACTATTCTCAGAATGACTTGGTTGAGTACTCACCAGTCACAGAAAAGCATCTTACGG
ATGGCATGACAGTAAGAGAATTATGCAGTGCTGCCATAACCATGAGTGATAACACTGCGGCCAACTTACT
TCTGACAACGATCGGAGGACCGAAGGAGCTAACCGCTTTTTTGCACAACATGGGGGATCATGTAACTCGC
CTTGATCGTTGGGAACCGGAGCTGAATGAAGCCATACCAAACGACGAGCGTGACACCACGATGCCTGCAG
CAATGGCAACAACGTTGCGCAAACTATTAACTGGCGAACTACTTACTCTAGCTTCCCGGCAACAATTAAT
AGACTGGATGGAGGCGGATAAAGTTGCAGGACCACTTCTGCGCTCGGCCCTTCCGGCTGGCTGGTTTATT
GCTGATAAATCTGGAGCCGGTGAGCGTGGGTCTCGCGGTATCATTGCAGCACTGGGGCCAGATGGTAAGC
CCTCCCGTATCGTAGTTATCTACACGACGGGGAGTCAGGCAACTATGGATGAACGAAATAGACAGATCGC
TGAGATAGGTGCCTCACTGATTAAGCATTGGTAACTGTCAGACCAAGTTTACTCATATATACTTTAGATT
GATTTAAAACTTCATTTTTAATTTAAAAGGATCTAGGTGAAGATCCTTTTTGATAATCTCATGACCAAAA
TCCCTTAACGTGAGTTTTCGTTCCACTGAGCGTCAGACCCCGTAGAAAAGATCAAAGGATCTTCTTGAGA
TCCTTTTTTTCTGCGCGTAATCTGCTGCTTGCAAACAAAAAAACCACCGCTACCAGCGGTGGTTTGTTTG
CCGGATCAAGAGCTACCAACTCTTTTTCCGAAGGTAACTGGCTTCAGCAGAGCGCAGATACCAAATACTG
TTCTTCTAGTGTAGCCGTAGTTAGGCCACCACTTCAAGAACTCTGTAGCACCGCCTACATACCTCGCTCT
GCTAATCCTGTTACCAGTGGCTGCTGCCAGTGGCGATAAGTCGTGTCTTACCGGGTTGGACTCAAGACGA
TAGTTACCGGATAAGGCGCAGCGGTCGGGCTGAACGGGGGGTTCGTGCACACAGCCCAGCTTGGAGCGAA
CGACCTACACCGAACTGAGATACCTACAGCGTGAGCTATGAGAAAGCGCCACGCTTCCCGAAGGGAGAAA
GGCGGACAGGTATCCGGTAAGCGGCAGGGTCGGAACAGGAGAGCGCACGAGGGAGCTTCCAGGGGGAAAC
GCCTGGTATCTTTATAGTCCTGTCGGGTTTCGCCACCTCTGACTTGAGCGTCGATTTTTGTGATGCTCGT
CAGGGGGGCGGAGCCTATGGAAAAACGCCAGCAACGCGGCCTTTTTACGGTTCCTGGCCTTTTGCTGGCC
TTTTGCTCACATGTTCTTTCCTGCGTTATCCCCTGATTCTGTGGATAACCGTATTACCGCCTTTGAGTGA
GCTGATACCGCTCGCCGCAGCCGAACGACCGAGCGCAGCGAGTCAGTGAGCGAGGAAGCGGAAGAGCGCC
CAATACGCAAACCGCCTCTCCCCGCGCGTTGGCCGATTCATTAATGCAGCTGGCACGACAGGTTTCCCGA
CTGGAAAGCGGGCAGTGAGCGCAACGCAATTAATGTGAGTTAGCTCACTCATTAGGCACCCCAGGCTTTA
CACTTTATGCTTCCGGCTCGTATGTTGTGTGGAATTGTGAGCGGATAACAATTTCACACAGGAAACAGCT
ATGACCATGATTACGCCAAGCTCTAGCTAGAGGTCGACCAATTCTCATGTTTGACAGCTTATCATCGCAG
ATCCGGGCAACGTTGTTGCCATTGCTGCAGGCGCAGAACTGGTAGGTATGGAAGATCTATACATTGAATC
AATATTGGCAATTAGCCATATTAGTCATTGGTTATATAGCATAAATCAATATTGGCTATTGGCCATTGCA
TACGTTGTATCTATATCATAATATGTACATTTATATTGGCTCATGTCCAATATGACCGCCATGTTGACAT
TGATTATTGACTAGTTATTAATAGTAATCAATTACGGGGTCATTAGTTCATAGCCCATATATGGAGTTCC
GCGTTACATAACTTACGGTAAATGGCCCGCCTGGCTGACCGCCCAACGACCCCCGCCCATTGACGTCAAT
AATGACGTATGTTCCCATAGTAACGCCAATAGGGACTTTCCATTGACGTCAATGGGTGGAGTATTTACGG
TAAACTGCCCACTTGGCAGTACATCAAGTGTATCATATGCCAAGTCCGCCCCCTATTGACGTCAATGACG
GTAAATGGCCCGCCTGGCATTATGCCCAGTACATGACCTTACGGGACTTTCCTACTTGGCAGTACATCTA
CGTATTAGTCATCGCTATTACCATGGTGATGCGGTTTTGGCAGTACACCAATGGGCGTGGATAGCGGTTT
GACTCACGGGGATTTCCAAGTCTCCACCCCATTGACGTCAATGGGAGTTTGTTTTGGCACCAAAATCAAC
GGGACTTTCCAAAATGTCGTAATAACCCCGCCCCGTTGACGCAAATGGGCGGTAGGCGTGTACGGTGGGA
GGTCTATATAAGCAGAGCTCGTTTAGTGAACCGTCAGATCCTCACTCTCTTCCGCATCGCTGTCTGCGAG
GGCCAGCTGTTGGGCTCGCGGTTGAGGACAAACTCTTCGCGGTCTTTCCAGTACTCTTGGATCGGAAACC
CGTCGGCCTCCGAACGGTACTCCGCCACCGAGGGACCTGAGCGAGTCCGCATCGACCGGATCGGAAAACC
TCTCGAGAAAGGCGTCTAACCAGTCACAGTCGCAAGGTAGGCTGAGCACCGTGGCGGGCGGCAGCGGGTG
GCGGTCGGGGTTGTTTCTGGCGGAGGTGCTGCTGATGATGTAATTAAAGTAGGCGGTCTTGAGACGGCGG
ATGGTCGAGGTGAGGTGTGGCAGGCTTGAGATCCAGCTGTTGGGGTGAGTACTCCCTCTCAAAAGCGGGC
ATTACTTCTGCGCTAAGATTGTCAGTTTCCAAAAACGAGGAGGATTTGATATTCACCTGGCCCGATCTGG
CCATACACTTGAGTGACAATGACATCCACTTTGCCTTTCTCTCCACAGGTGTCCACTCCCAGGTCCAAGT
TTAAACT
