>Addgene plasmid #157622 | pTT3-SP-6xHis-PVR(FL)-FLAG | depositor partial sequence | sequence record 304354 | PVR(FL)
ATGGCTAGAGCTATGGCTGCTGCTTGGCCTCTGCTGCTGGTTGCTCTGCTGGTTCTTTCTTGGCCTCCAC
CTGGCTCTCACCACCACCATCACCATGGAACTGGGGATGTTGTGGTGCAGGCTCCTACACAGGTGCCAGG
CTTTCTGGGCGATTCTGTGACCCTGCCTTGCTACCTGCAAGTGCCCAACATGGAAGTGACCCACGTGTCC
CAGCTGACATGGGCCAGACATGGCGAATCTGGCAGCATGGCCGTGTTTCACCAGACACAGGGCCCTAGCT
ACAGCGAGAGCAAGAGACTGGAATTCGTGGCCGCCAGACTGGGCGCTGAACTGAGAAATGCCAGCCTGAG
AATGTTCGGCCTGAGAGTGGAAGATGAGGGCAACTACACCTGTCTGTTCGTGACCTTTCCACAGGGCAGC
AGAAGCGTGGACATCTGGCTGAGAGTGCTGGCCAAACCTCAGAATACCGCCGAGGTGCAGAAAGTGCAGC
TGACAGGCGAACCTGTGCCTATGGCCAGATGTGTGTCTACTGGTGGCAGACCTCCTGCTCAGATCACCTG
GCATTCTGATCTCGGCGGCATGCCCAATACTTCTCAGGTGCCCGGATTCCTGAGCGGCACAGTGACAGTG
ACAAGCCTGTGGATCCTGGTGCCTAGCTCTCAGGTGGACGGAAAGAACGTGACCTGCAAGGTGGAACACG
AGAGCTTCGAGAAGCCTCAGCTGCTGACCGTGAACCTGACCGTGTACTATCCTCCTGAGGTGTCCATCAG
CGGCTACGACAACAACTGGTATCTGGGCCAGAACGAGGCCACACTGACCTGCGACGCCAGAAGCAATCCT
GAGCCTACCGGCTACAACTGGTCCACCACAATGGGCCCTCTGCCTCCATTTGCTGTTGCTCAAGGCGCCC
AGCTGCTCATCAGACCCGTGGACAAGCCCATCAACACAACCCTGATCTGCAACGTGACAAACGCCCTGGG
AGCCAGACAGGCTGAGCTGACAGTGCAAGTGAAAGAGGGACCTCCTAGCGAGCACAGCGGCATCAGCAGA
AACGCCATCATCTTTCTGGTGCTGGGCATCCTGGTGTTTCTGATCCTGCTCGGCATCGGCATCTACTTCT
ACTGGTCCAAGTGCAGCCGGGAAGTGCTGTGGCATTGTCACCTGTGTCCTAGCTCTACAGAGCATGCCAG
CGCCTCTGCCAATGGCCATGTGTCTTATAGCGCCGTGTCCAGAGAGAACAGCAGCTCCCAGGATCCTCAG
ACAGAGGGCACAAGAGGCAGCGACTACAAGGACGACGACGACAAG
